>Addgene plasmid #35508 | pAAV-Ef1a-DIO hChR2(E123A)-mCherry | depositor full sequence | sequence record 43460 | pAAV-Ef1a-DIO hChR2(E123A)-mCherry sequence 7251 bps
CCTGCAGGCAGCTGCGCGCTCGCTCGCTCACTGAGGCCGCCCGGGCAAAGCCCGGGCGTCGGGCGACCTT
TGGTCGCCCGGCCTCAGTGAGCGAGCGAGCGCGCAGAGAGGGAGTGGCCAACTCCATCACTAGGGGTTCC
TGCGGCCGCACGCGTAAGCTTTGCAAAGATGGATAAAGTTTTAAACAGAGAGGAATCTTTGCAGCTAATG
GACCTTCTAGGTCTTGAAAGGAGTGGGAATTGGCTCCGGTGCCCGTCAGTGGGCAGAGCGCACATCGCCC
ACAGTCCCCGAGAAGTTGGGGGGAGGGGTCGGCAATTGAACCGGTGCCTAGAGAAGGTGGCGCGGGGTAA
ACTGGGAAAGTGATGTCGTGTACTGGCTCCGCCTTTTTCCCGAGGGTGGGGGAGAACCGTATATAAGTGC
AGTAGTCGCCGTGAACGTTCTTTTTCGCAACGGGTTTGCCGCCAGAACACAGGTAAGTGCCGTGTGTGGT
TCCCGCGGGCCTGGCCTCTTTACGGGTTATGGCCCTTGCGTGCCTTGAATTACTTCCACTGGCTGCAGTA
CGTGATTCTTGATCCCGAGCTTCGGGTTGGAAGTGGGTGGGAGAGTTCGAGGCCTTGCGCTTAAGGAGCC
CCTTCGCCTCGTGCTTGAGTTGAGGCCTGGCCTGGGCGCTGGGGCCGCCGCGTGCGAATCTGGTGGCACC
TTCGCGCCTGTCTCGCTGCTTTCGATAAGTCTCTAGCCATTTAAAATTTTTGATGACCTGCTGCGACGCT
TTTTTTCTGGCAAGATAGTCTTGTAAATGCGGGCCAAGATCTGCACACTGGTATTTCGGTTTTTGGGGCC
GCGGGCGGCGACGGGGCCCGTGCGTCCCAGCGCACATGTTCGGCGAGGCGGGGCCTGCGAGCGCGGCCAC
CGAGAATCGGACGGGGGTAGTCTCAAGCTGGCCGGCCTGCTCTGGTGCCTGGCCTCGCGCCGCCGTGTAT
CGCCCCGCCCTGGGCGGCAAGGCTGGCCCGGTCGGCACCAGTTGCGTGAGCGGAAAGATGGCCGCTTCCC
GGCCCTGCTGCAGGGAGCTCAAAATGGAGGACGCGGCGCTCGGGAGAGCGGGCGGGTGAGTCACCCACAC
AAAGGAAAAGGGCCTTTCCGTCCTCAGCCGTCGCTTCATGTGACTCCACGGAGTACCGGGCGCCGTCCAG
GCACCTCGATTAGTTCTCGAGCTTTTGGAGTACGTCGTCTTTAGGTTGGGGGGAGGGGTTTTATGCGATG
GAGTTTCCCCACACTGAGTGGGTGGAGACTGAAGTTAGGCCAGCTTGGCACTTGATGTAATTCTCCTTGG
AATTTGCCCTTTTTGAGTTTGGATCTTGGTTCATTCTCAAGCCTCAGACAGTGGTTCAAAGTTTTTTTCT
TCCATTTCAGGTGTCGTGAGGTACCGGATCCTCTAGAGTCGACTCCGGAATAACTTCGTATAGGATACTT
TATACGAAGTTATGCAGAATGGTAGCTGGATTGTAGCTGCTATTAGCAATATGAAACCTCTTAATAACTT
CGTATAGCATACATTATACGAAGTTATGGCGCGCCCTATTACTTGTACAGCTCGTCCATGCCGCCGGTGG
AGTGGCGGCCCTCGGCGCGTTCGTACTGTTCCACGATGGTGTAGTCCTCGTTGTGGGAGGTGATGTCCAA
CTTGATGTTGACGTTGTAGGCGCCGGGCAGCTGCACGGGCTTCTTGGCCTTGTAGGTGGTCTTGACCTCA
GCGTCGTAGTGGCCGCCGTCCTTCAGCTTCAGCCTCTGCTTGATCTCGCCCTTCAGGGCGCCGTCCTCGG
GGTACATCCGCTCGGAGGAGGCCTCCCAGCCCATGGTCTTCTTCTGCATTACGGGGCCGTCGGAGGGGAA
GTTGGTGCCGCGCAGCTTCACCTTGTAGATGAACTCGCCGTCCTGCAGGGAGGAGTCCTGGGTCACGGTC
ACCACGCCGCCGTCCTCGAAGTTCATCACGCGCTCCCACTTGAAGCCCTCGGGGAAGGACAGCTTCAAGT
AGTCGGGGATGTCGGCGGGGTGCTTCACGTAGGCCTTGGAGCCGTACATGAACTGAGGGGACAGGATGTC
CCAGGCGAAGGGCAGGGGGCCACCCTTGGTCACCTTCAGCTTGGCGGTCTGGGTGCCCTCGTAGGGGCGG
CCCTCGCCCTCGCCCTCGATCTCGAACTCGTGGCCGTTCACGGAGCCCTCCATGTGCACCTTGAAGCGCA
TGAACTCCTTGATGATGGCCATGTTATCCTCCTCGCCCTTGCTCACGGCGGCCGCTGGCACGGCTCCGGC
CTCGGCTTCGTCTTCGACGAGAGTCTCGACCTCGATCTCCGTTCCGCCGATGTTCAGTTTGGTGGTTTTG
CGGATATCTCCGTGAATCAATATGTGCTCGTGGATCAGGACGCGCAGGTAGTGTCCCAACAACCCCCAAC
AATTTTTACTCATCAGATCAATAATCGTGTGACCTACGGTGGAGCCATAGACGCTCAGGACGCCAAAACC
TTCGGGCCCCAAAATGAAGAGAATTGGGAACATACCCCAGCTCACGAAAAACAGCCATGCCATGCCGGTC
ACGACCTGGCGGCACCGACCCTTTGGCACAGTATGATAACCCTCGATATATGCTTTGGCGGCGTGAAAAA
ATGTGTTCGCGCCATAGCACAATCCAAGACAAAAGAAGATGACTTTAACATAGCCGGTTGCCATGGCGCT
GGTAGCCCCCCACACGATAGTCCCGATGTCTGAGACAAGGAGTCCCATGGTTCTCCTGCTGTAGTCGTTG
CTCAGGCCGGTGAGGTTGCTCAGGTGGATAAGGATGACAGGACAAGTGAGCAGCCAGGCTGCATAGCGCA
GCCACTGCACCCGGTGTCCTGTGGCAAGGTAGAGCATAGAGGGATTCTTAAACTCAAAAAAGAACTCGAG
AATCACCTTAACCATTTCAATGGCGCACACATAGATCTCCTCCCAGCCGCATGTAGATTTCCAGGTTTGG
TAGGCATAGAACATCAGCAGCAAAATGCTGAATCCTGCTGCAAGCCACTGCAGGACATTTGACGCGGTCT
GAGCGCCGTTCGTGCCGCGAGATTCAATCCATCCGGCACAGTAACATTGATCCTCAGGGACCAGGACGGA
CCCGTTCACCACCACAGGATTAGTAACGAACAAAAGTTCGCGTCCGACGGCAGACAAAGCGCCGCCATAG
TCCATGGTGGCTAGCATAACTTCGTATAAAGTATCCTATACGAAGTTATTTGCCTTAACCCAGAAATTAT
CACTGTTATTCTTTAGAATGGTGCAAAGAATAACTTCGTATAATGTATGCTATACGAAGTTATGAATTCG
ATATCAAGCTTATCGATAATCAACCTCTGGATTACAAAATTTGTGAAAGATTGACTGGTATTCTTAACTA
TGTTGCTCCTTTTACGCTATGTGGATACGCTGCTTTAATGCCTTTGTATCATGCTATTGCTTCCCGTATG
GCTTTCATTTTCTCCTCCTTGTATAAATCCTGGTTGCTGTCTCTTTATGAGGAGTTGTGGCCCGTTGTCA
GGCAACGTGGCGTGGTGTGCACTGTGTTTGCTGACGCAACCCCCACTGGTTGGGGCATTGCCACCACCTG
TCAGCTCCTTTCCGGGACTTTCGCTTTCCCCCTCCCTATTGCCACGGCGGAACTCATCGCCGCCTGCCTT
GCCCGCTGCTGGACAGGGGCTCGGCTGTTGGGCACTGACAATTCCGTGGTGTTGTCGGGGAAATCATCGT
CCTTTCCTTGGCTGCTCGCCTATGTTGCCACCTGGATTCTGCGCGGGACGTCCTTCTGCTACGTCCCTTC
GGCCCTCAATCCAGCGGACCTTCCTTCCCGCGGCCTGCTGCCGGCTCTGCGGCCTCTTCCGCGTCTTCGC
CTTCGCCCTCAGACGAGTCGGATCTCCCTTTGGGCCGCCTCCCCGCATCGATACCGAGCGCTGCTCGAGA
GATCTACGGGTGGCATCCCTGTGACCCCTCCCCAGTGCCTCTCCTGGCCCTGGAAGTTGCCACTCCAGTG
CCCACCAGCCTTGTCCTAATAAAATTAAGTTGCATCATTTTGTCTGACTAGGTGTCCTTCTATAATATTA
TGGGGTGGAGGGGGGTGGTATGGAGCAAGGGGCAAGTTGGGAAGACAACCTGTAGGGCCTGCGGGGTCTA
TTGGGAACCAAGCTGGAGTGCAGTGGCACAATCTTGGCTCACTGCAATCTCCGCCTCCTGGGTTCAAGCG
ATTCTCCTGCCTCAGCCTCCCGAGTTGTTGGGATTCCAGGCATGCATGACCAGGCTCAGCTAATTTTTGT
TTTTTTGGTAGAGACGGGGTTTCACCATATTGGCCAGGCTGGTCTCCAACTCCTAATCTCAGGTGATCTA
CCCACCTTGGCCTCCCAAATTGCTGGGATTACAGGCGTGAACCACTGCTCCCTTCCCTGTCCTTCTGATT
TTGTAGGTAACCACGTGCGGACCGAGCGGCCGCAGGAACCCCTAGTGATGGAGTTGGCCACTCCCTCTCT
GCGCGCTCGCTCGCTCACTGAGGCCGGGCGACCAAAGGTCGCCCGACGCCCGGGCTTTGCCCGGGCGGCC
TCAGTGAGCGAGCGAGCGCGCAGCTGCCTGCAGGGGCGCCTGATGCGGTATTTTCTCCTTACGCATCTGT
GCGGTATTTCACACCGCATA
[142 nt withheld, positions 4711-4852]
C
[141 nt withheld, positions 4854-4994]
CCTTTGACGTTGGAGTCCACGTTCTTT
[37 nt withheld, positions 5022-5058]
ACCCTATCTCGGGCTATTCTTTTGATTTATAAGGGATTTTGCCGATTTCGGCCTATTGGTTAAAAAATGA
GCTGATTTAACAAAAATTTAACGCGAATTTTAACAAAATATTAACGTTTACAATTTTATGGTGCACTCTC
AGTACAATCTGCTCTGATGCCGCATAGTTAAGCCAGCCCCGACACCCGCCAACACCCGCTGACGCGCCCT
GACGGGCTTGTCTGCTCCCGGCATCCGCTTACAGACAAGCTGTGACCGTCTCCGGGAGCTGCATGTGTCA
GAGGTTTTCACCGTCATCACCGAAACGCGCGAGACGAAAGGGCCTCGTGATACGCCTATTTTTATAGGTT
AATGTCATGATAATAATGGTTTCTTAGACGTCAGGTGGCACTTTTCGGGGAAATGTGCGCGGAACCCCTA
TTTGTTTATTTTTCTAAATACATTCAAATATGTATCCGCTCATGAGACAATAACCCTGATAAATGCTTCA
ATAATATTGAAAAAGGAAGAGTATGAGTATTCAACATTTCCGTGTCGCCCTTATTCCCTTTTTTGCGGCA
TTTTGCCTTCCTGTTTTTGCTCACCCAGAAACGCTGGTGAAAGTAAAAGATGCTGAAGATCAGTTGGGTG
CACGAGTGGGTTACATCGAACTGGATCTCAACAGCGGTAAGATCCTTGAGAGTTTTCGCCCCGAAGAACG
TTTTCCAATGATGAGCACTTTTAAAGTTCTGCTATGTGGCGCGGTATTATCCCGTATTGACGCCGGGCAA
GAGCAACTCGGTCGCCGCATACACTATTCTCAGAATGACTTGGTTGAGTACTCACCAGTCACAGAAAAGC
ATCTTACGGATGGCATGACAGTAAGAGAATTATGCAGTGCTGCCATAACCATGAGTGATAACACTGCGGC
CAACTTACTTCTGACAACGATCGGAGGACCGAAGGAGCTAACCGCTTTTTTGCACAACATGGGGGATCAT
GTAACTCGCCTTGATCGTTGGGAACCGGAGCTGAATGAAGCCATACCAAACGACGAGCGTGACACCACGA
TGCCTGTAGCAATGGCAACAACGTTGCGCAAACTATTAACTGGCGAACTACTTACTCTAGCTTCCCGGCA
ACAATTAATAGACTGGATGGAGGCGGATAAAGTTGCAGGACCACTTCTGCGCTCGGCCCTTCCGGCTGGC
TGGTTTATTGCTGATAAATCTGGAGCCGGTGAGCGTGGGTCTCGCGGTATCATTGCAGCACTGGGGCCAG
ATGGTAAGCCCTCCCGTATCGTAGTTATCTACACGACGGGGAGTCAGGCAACTATGGATGAACGAAATAG
ACAGATCGCTGAGATAGGTGCCTCACTGATTAAGCATTGGTAACTGTCAGACCAAGTTTACTCATATATA
CTTTAGATTGATTTAAAACTTCATTTTTAATTTAAAAGGATCTAGGTGAAGATCCTTTTTGATAATCTCA
TGACCAAAATCCCTTAACGTGAGTTTTCGTTCCACTGAGCGTCAGACCCCGTAGAAAAGATCAAAGGATC
TTCTTGAGATCCTTTTTTTCTGCGCGTAATCTGCTGCTTGCAAACAAAAAAACCACCGCTACCAGCGGTG
GTTTGTTTGCCGGATCAAGAGCTACCAACTCTTTTTCCGAAGGTAACTGGCTTCAGCAGAGCGCAGATAC
CAAATACTGTCCTTCTAGTGTAGCCGTAGTTAGGCCACCACTTCAAGAACTCTGTAGCACCGCCTACATA
CCTCGCTCTGCTAATCCTGTTACCAGTGGCTGCTGCCAGTGGCGATAAGTCGTGTCTTACCGGGTTGGAC
TCAAGACGATAGTTACCGGATAAGGCGCAGCGGTCGGGCTGAACGGGGGGTTCGTGCACACAGCCCAGCT
TGGAGCGAACGACCTACACCGAACTGAGATACCTACAGCGTGAGCTATGAGAAAGCGCCACGCTTCCCGA
AGGGAGAAAGGCGGACAGGTATCCGGTAAGCGGCAGGGTCGGAACAGGAGAGCGCACGAGGGAGCTTCCA
GGGGGAAACGCCTGGTATCTTTATAGTCCTGTCGGGTTTCGCCACCTCTGACTTGAGCGTCGATTTTTGT
GATGCTCGTCAGGGGGGCGGAGCCTATGGAAAAACGCCAGCAACGCGGCCTTTTTACGGTTCCTGGCCTT
TTGCTGGCCTTTTGCTCACATGT
Features (pLannotate 1.2.2; 25 found; start..end, strand, type, name):
      1..141     -  repeat_region  AAV2 ITR: inverted terminal repeat of adeno-associated virus serotype 2 inverted
    169..235     +  CDS            small t antigen (fragment): SV40 (simian virus 40) small t antigen
    261..472     +  promoter       EF-1α core promoter: core promoter for human elongation factor EF-1α
    473..581     +  intron         EF-1α intron A (fragment): intron upstream of the start codon of human EF-1α
   1207..1410    +  intron         EF-1α intron A: truncated intron upstream of the start codon of human EF-1α
   1426..1443    +  misc_feature   MCS (fragment): pUC18/19 multiple cloning site
   1450..1483    +  protein_bind   lox2272: Cre-mediated recombination occurs in the 8-bp core sequence (GGATACTT). lox2272 sites are compatible with each other, but incompatible with loxP or loxN sites (Lee and Saito, 1988). Cre recombinase
   1484..1533    -  intron         β-globin intron (fragment): internally truncated intron from human β-globin
   1534..1567    +  protein_bind   loxP: Cre-mediated recombination occurs in the 8-bp core sequence (GCATACAT). Cre recombinase
   1580..2286    -  CDS            mCherry (fragment): monomeric derivative of DsRed fluorescent protein (Shaner et al., 2004) mammalian codon-optimized
   2299..3225    -  CDS            ChR2(H134R): H134R mutant of an N-terminal fragment of channelrhodopsin-2 from the alga Chlamydomonas reinhardtii (Nagel et al., 2005) blue light-activated cation channel
   3236..3269    -  protein_bind   lox2272: Cre-mediated recombination occurs in the 8-bp core sequence (GGATACTT). lox2272 sites are compatible with each other, but incompatible with loxP or loxN sites (Lee and Saito, 1988). Cre recombinase
   3270..3319    -  intron         β-globin intron (fragment): internally truncated intron from human β-globin
   3320..3353    -  protein_bind   loxP: Cre-mediated recombination occurs in the 8-bp core sequence (GCATACAT). Cre recombinase
   3354..3378    +  misc_feature   MCS (fragment): pBluescript multiple cloning site
   3378..3966    +  misc_feature   WPRE: woodchuck hepatitis virus posttranscriptional regulatory element
   3998..4474    +  polyA_signal   hGH poly(A) signal: human growth hormone polyadenylation signal
   4514..4654    +  repeat_region  AAV2 ITR: inverted terminal repeat of adeno-associated virus serotype 2 inverted
   4659..4710    -  misc_feature   bom (fragment): basis of mobility region from pBR322
   4729..5109    +  rep_origin     M13 ori (sequence partly withheld): M13 bacteriophage origin of replication; arrow indicates direction of (+) strand synthesis
   5185..5234    -  misc_feature   bom (fragment): basis of mobility region from pBR322
   5336..5371    -  CDS            rop (fragment): Rop protein, which maintains plasmids at low copy number; rop
   5466..5570    +  promoter       AmpR promoter: bla
   5571..6431    +  CDS            AmpR: β-lactamase; bla; confers resistance to ampicillin, carbenicillin, and related antibiotics
   6602..7190    +  rep_origin     ori: high-copy-number ColE1/pMB1/pBR322/pUC origin of replication
