[The description below was written by a language model from this plasmid's Addgene catalogue record and pLannotate feature annotations shown in this document.]
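Description:
pAAV-Ef1a-DIO hChR2(E123A)-mCherry is a 7,251-bp AAV transfer plasmid built on the Stratagene pAAV backbone, used for Cre-dependent mammalian expression of a fast channelrhodopsin variant. In bacteria it is maintained through a high-copy ColE1/pUC-type origin and selected with ampicillin via the bla gene. An M13 phage origin is also present. Two AAV2 inverted terminal repeats flank the expression cassette and define the segment that is packaged into recombinant AAV particles when replication and capsid functions are supplied in trans.

Between the ITRs, the human EF-1α promoter with its intron A sequences drives a double-floxed inverted open reading frame (DIO) cassette. The payload is humanized channelrhodopsin-2 from Chlamydomonas reinhardtii carrying the E123A mutation (ChETA 2.0), fused at its C terminus to mCherry. It sits in antisense orientation relative to the promoter and is bracketed by paired lox2272 and loxP sites arranged in opposing orientations. Without Cre the coding sequence cannot be translated. Cre recombination between compatible sites inverts the cassette and then excises one site of each pair, locking the opsin-mCherry fusion in the sense orientation. A WPRE downstream enhances transcript stability and expression, and the human growth hormone polyadenylation signal terminates the transcript.

The automated annotation labels the opsin as ChR2(H134R), which is a nearest-match name; the catalogue entry specifies E123A. Several short annotated fragments (small t antigen, β-globin intron, bom, rop) are probably incidental matches. The construct is intended for ultrafast optogenetic control of genetically defined, Cre-expressing cells, with mCherry fluorescence marking expressing cells.
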