Addgene plasmid #35508: pAAV-Ef1a-DIO hChR2(E123A)-mCherry
Purpose: AAV expression of EF1a-driven, cre-dependent, hChR2 variant CheTA 2.0 for ultrafast optogenetic control.
Depositing lab: Karl Deisseroth. Depositing organization: Stanford University. Publication: Principles for applying optogenetic tools derived from direct comparative analysis of microbial opsins. Mattis J, Tye KM, Ferenczi EA, Ramakrishnan C, O'Shea DJ, Prakash R, Gunaydin LA, Hyun M, Fenno LE, Gradinaru V, Yizhar O, Deisseroth K. Nat Methods. 2011 Dec 18;9(2):159-72. doi: 10.1038/nmeth.1808. PubMed 22179551.
Backbone
  Vector backbone: pAAV
  Backbone manufacturer: Stratagene
  Backbone size w/o insert (bp): 5605
  Modifications to backbone: Addition of an Ef1a promoter, lox sites and WPRE
  Vector type: Mammalian Expression, AAV
Growth in bacteria
  Bacterial resistance: Ampicillin, 100 μg/mL
  Growth temperature: 37°C
  Growth strain: Stbl3
  Copy number: High Copy
Gene/Insert
  Gene/Insert name: hChR2
  Species: Chlamydomonas reinhardtii
  Insert size (bp): 1646
  Mutation: E123A
  Promoter: Ef1a
  Tag / fusion protein: mCherry (C terminal on insert)
  Cloning method: Restriction Enzyme; 5′ cloning site AscI (not destroyed); 3′ cloning site NheI (not destroyed)
  Sequencing primers: 5′ CACCCACACAAAGGAAAAGGGCC; 3′ GCAATAGCATGATACAAAGG
Terms and licenses: Academic/Nonprofit Terms; Industry Terms: Not Available to Industry
How to cite: pAAV-Ef1a-DIO hChR2(E123A)-mCherry was a gift from Karl Deisseroth (Addgene plasmid # 35508 ; http://n2t.net/addgene:35508 ; RRID:Addgene_35508)
