>Addgene plasmid #35508 | pAAV-Ef1a-DIO hChR2(E123A)-mCherry | addgene partial sequence | sequence record 45164 | mCherry-R 5'-TTGGTCACCTTCAGCTTGG-3'
GCCCTCGATCTCGAACTCGTGGCCGTTCACGGAGCCCTCCATGTGCACCTTGAAGCGCATGAACTCCTTG
ATGATGGCCATGTTATCCTCCTCGCCCTTGCTCACGGCGGCCGCTGGCACGGCTCCGGCCTCGGCTTCGT
CTTCGACGAGAGTCTCGACCTCGATCTCCGTTCCGCCGATGTTCAGTTTGGTGGTTTTGCGGATATCTCC
GTGAATCAATATGTGCTCGTGGATCAGGACGCGCAGGTAGTGTCCCAACAACCCCCAACAATTTTTACTC
ATCAGATCAATAATCGTGTGACCTACGGTGGAGCCATAGACGCTCAGGACGCCAAAACCTTCGGGCCCCA
AAATGAAGAGAATTGGGAACATACCCCAGCTCACGAAAAACAGCCATGCCATGCCGGTCACGACCTGGCG
GCACCGACCCTTTGGCACAGTATGATAACCCTCGATATATGCTTTGGCGGCGTGAAAAAATGTGTTCGCG
CCATAGCACAATCCAAGACAAAAGAAGATGACTTTAACATAGCCGGTTGCCATGGCGCTGGTAGCCCCCC
ACACGATAGTCCCGATGTCTGAGACAAGGAGTCCCATGGTTCTCCTGCTGTAGTCGTTGCTCAGGCCGGT
GAGGT
