>Addgene plasmid #35508 | pAAV-Ef1a-DIO hChR2(E123A)-mCherry | addgene partial sequence | sequence record 46105 | mCherry-F
AGGGCGAGATCAAGCAGAGGCTGAAGCTGAAGGACGGCGGCCACTACGACGCTGAGGTCAAGACCACCTA
CAAGGCCAAGAAGCCCGTGCAGCTGCCCGGCGCCTACAACGTCAACATCAAGTTGGACATCACCTCCCAC
AACGAGGACTACACCATCGTGGAACAGTACGAACGCGCCGAGGGCCGCCACTCCACCGGCGGCATGGACG
AGCTGTACAAGTAATAGGGCGCGCCATAACTTCGTATAATGTATGCTATACGAAGTTATTAAGAGGTTTC
ATATTGCTAATAGCAGCTACAATCCAGCTACCATTCTGCATAACTTCGTATAAAGTATCCTATACGAAGT
TATTCCGGAGTCGACTCTAGAGGATCCGGTACCTCACGACACCTGAAATGGAAGAAAAAAACTTTGAACC
ACTGTCTGAGGCTTGAGAATGAACCAAGATCCAAACTCAAAAAGGGCAAATTCCAAGGAGAATTACATCA
AGTGCCAAGCTGGCCTAACTTCAGTCTCCACCCACTCAGTGTGGGGAAACTCCATCGCATAAAACCCCTC
CCCCCAACCTAAAGACGACGTACTCCAAAAGCTCGAGAACTAATCGAGGTGCCTGGACGGCGCCCGGTAC
TCCGTGGAGTCACATGAAGCGACGGCTGAGGACGGAAAGGCCCTTTTCCTTTGTGTGGGTGACTCACCCG
CCCGCTCTCCCGAGCGCCGCGTCCTCCATTTTGAGCTCCCTGCAGCAGGGCCGGGAAGCGGCCATCTTTC
CGCTCACGCAACTGGTGCCGACCGGGCCAGCCTTGCCGCCCAGGGCGGGGCGATACACGGCGGC
