>Addgene plasmid #35508 | pAAV-Ef1a-DIO hChR2(E123A)-mCherry | addgene partial sequence | sequence record 46106 | WPRE-R 5'-CATAGCGTAAAAGGAGCAACA-3'
TTTGTAATCCAGAGGTTGATTATCGATAAGCTTGATATCGAATTCATAACTTCGTATAGCATACATTATA
CGAAGTTATTCTTTGCACCATTCTAAAGAATAACAGTGATAATTTCTGGGTTAAGGCAAATAACTTCGTA
TAGGATACTTTATACGAAGTTATGCTAGCCACCATGGACTATGGCGGCGCTTTGTCTGCCGTCGGACGCG
AACTTTTGTTCGTTACTAATCCTGTGGTGGTGAACGGGTCCGTCCTGGTCCCTGAGGATCAATGTTACTG
TGCCGGATGGATTGAATCTCGCGGCACGAACGGCGCTCAGACCGCGTCAAATGTCCTGCAGTGGCTTGCA
GCAGGATTCAGCATTTTGCTGCTGATGTTCTATGCCTACCAAACCTGGAAATCTACATGCGGCTGGGAGG
AGATCTATGTGTGCGCCATTGAAATGGTTAAGGTGATTCTCGAGTTCTTTTTTGAGTTTAAGAATCCCTC
TATGCTCTACCTTGCCACAGGACACCGGGTGCAGTGGCTGCGCTATGCAGCCTGGCTGCTCACTTGTCCT
GTCATCCTTATCCACCTGAGCAACCTCACCGGCCTGAGCAACGACTACAGCAGGAGAACCATGGGACTCC
TTGTCTCAGACATCGGGACTATCGTGTGGGGGGCTACCAGCGCCATGGCAACCGGCTATGTTAAAGTCAT
CTTCTTTTGTCTTGGATTGTGCTATGGCGCGAACACATTTTTTCACGCCGCCAAAGCATATATCGAGGGT
TATCATACTGTGCCAAAGGGTCGGTGCCGCCAGGTCGTGACCGGCATGGCATGGCTGTTTTTCGTGAGCT
GGGGTATGTTCCCAATTCTCTTCATTTTGGGGCCCGAAGGTTTTGGCGTC
